Addgene plasmid #167835: pMAL296
Purpose: Encodes OptoLAC2 circuit
Depositing lab: Jose Avalos. Depositing organization: Princeton University. Publication: Optogenetic control of the lac operon for bacterial chemical and protein production. Lalwani MA, Ip SS, Carrasco-Lopez C, Day C, Zhao EM, Kawabe H, Avalos JL. Nat Chem Biol. 2021 Jan;17(1):71-79. doi: 10.1038/s41589-020-0639-1. Epub 2020 Sep 7. PubMed 32895498.
Backbone
  Vector backbone: pUC
  Vector type: Bacterial Expression, Synthetic Biology
Growth in bacteria
  Bacterial resistance: Kanamycin, 50 μg/mL
  Growth temperature: 37°C
  Growth strain: DH5alpha
  Copy number: High Copy
Gene/Insert
  Gene/Insert name: lacI
  Species: Escherichia coli
  Insert size (bp): 1080
  Tag / fusion protein: ssrA (AAV) (C terminal on insert)
Resource information
  A portion of this plasmid was derived from a plasmid made by: Addgene #43795 and #43796
Terms and licenses: Academic/Nonprofit Terms; Industry Terms: Not Available to Industry
How to cite: pMAL296 was a gift from Jose Avalos (Addgene plasmid # 167835 ; http://n2t.net/addgene:167835 ; RRID:Addgene_167835)
