[The description below was written by a language model from this plasmid's Addgene catalogue record and pLannotate feature annotations shown in this document.]
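Description:
pMAL296 is a bacterial expression and synthetic-biology plasmid that carries the OptoLAC2 circuit, a light-responsive system for controlling the E. coli lac repressor. The catalogue lists a pUC backbone, high copy number and kanamycin selection. The 8,190 nt annotated sequence shows a KanR (aminoglycoside phosphotransferase) gene, a ColE1/pMB1-family origin and an f1 origin. It also shows bom and rop elements and tetracycline-resistance gene fragments, which are remnants of a pBR322-type lineage. Because rop is normally associated with lower copy number, the "high copy" entry should be read with that in mind.

The payload is a layered regulatory cascade. A lacIq promoter lies upstream of a fixL fragment and fixJ from Bradyrhizobium. This arrangement, together with the stated derivation from two earlier deposited plasmids, is consistent with a light-sensing two-component system built on a FixL-derived kinase. However, the feature table does not annotate a photosensor domain or the FixJ-responsive promoter. Downstream, the lambda cI repressor is fused to an LVA ssrA degradation tag and is followed by the rrnB T1 and T7Te terminators. Next come a T7 gene 10 ribosome binding site and lacI, which spans the sequence origin. The lacI gene ends in an ssrA-type degron, which the catalogue records as the AAV variant and the annotation tool partially matched as LVA. After it come short His and solubility-tag fragments from the vector and a T7 terminator. The promoter driving lacI is not annotated. The presence of cI suggests an inverter in which cI represses lacI, but the record does not state this. The degradation tags shorten repressor half-life so that the circuit responds quickly to changes in illumination. Per the associated publication title, the plasmid is used for optogenetic control of lac-regulated promoters in bacterial chemical and protein production.
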