Features (pLannotate 1.2.2; 22 found; start..end, strand, type, name):
    431..451     +  CDS            ssrA tag (LVA) (fragment): C-terminal peptide that mediates degradation in bacteria through the ClpXP and ClpAP proteases (McGinness et al., 2006) mutant LVA variant that confers accelerated degradation under some conditions (Andersen et al., 1998)
    468..485     +  CDS            9xHis (fragment): 9xHis affinity tag
    495..544     +  CDS            SET1 (fragment): solubility-enhancement tag derived from T7 phage gene 10B
    552..599     +  terminator     T7 terminator: transcription terminator for bacteriophage T7 RNA polymerase
    636..994     +  rep_origin     f1 ori (sequence partly withheld): f1 bacteriophage origin of replication; arrow indicates direction of (+) strand synthesis
   1117..1174    +  promoter       AmpR promoter (fragment): bla
   1183..1998    -  CDS            KanR: aminoglycoside phosphotransferase; aph(3')-Ia; confers resistance to kanamycin in bacteria or G418 (Geneticin®) in eukaryotes
   2120..2708    +  rep_origin     ori: high-copy-number ColE1/pMB1/pBR322/pUC origin of replication
   2894..3033    -  misc_feature   bom: basis of mobility region from pBR322
   3135..3326    -  CDS            rop: Rop protein, which maintains plasmids at low copy number; rop
   3343..3723    +  CDS            YPB1_ECOLX: Protein predicted: Swiss-Prot protein existence level 4. From Escherichia coli.
   3795..4086    -  CDS            TcR (fragment): tetracycline efflux protein; tet; confers resistance to tetracycline
   4130..4744    -  CDS            fixJ: FIXJ_BRADU - Protein inferred from homology: Swiss-Prot protein existence level 3. FixJ, when activated by FixL, induces the expression of both nifA, required for activation of classical nif and fix genes, and fixK, required for FixN activation. From Bradyrhizobium diazoefficiens (strain JCM 10833 / BCRC 13528 / IAM 13628 / NBRC 14792 / USDA 110).
   4762..5598    -  CDS            fixL (fragment): FIXL_BRADU - Experimental evidence at protein level: Swiss-Prot protein existence level 1. Putative oxygen sensor; modulates the activity of FixJ, a transcriptional activator of nitrogen fixation fixK gene. FixL probably acts as a kinase that phosphorylates FixJ. From Bradyrhizobium diazoefficiens (strain JCM 10833 / BCRC 13528 / IAM 13628 / NBRC 14792 / USDA 110).
   5884..5961    -  promoter       lacIq promoter: lacI (mutant); In the lacIq allele, a single base change in the promoter boosts expression of the lacI gene about 10-fold.
   5969..6248    -  CDS            TcR (fragment): tetracycline efflux protein; tet; confers resistance to tetracycline
   6528..7238    +  CDS            cI (sequence partly withheld): RPC1_LAMBD - Experimental evidence at protein level: Swiss-Prot protein existence level 1. Acts as a transcriptional repressor that allows virus to establish and maintain latency. Prevents both the viral DNA replication and the exit programs. Clamps the two operator OL (operator left made of OL1, OL2 and OL3 sites) and OR (operator right made of OR1, OR2 and OR3 sites) together by binding to them and arranging the intervening DNA in a loop. This step allows repression of lytic pR and pL promoters by binding to OL1, OL2, OR1 and OR2 simultaneously. The binding of cI on OR2 additionally activate
   7239..7271    +  CDS            ssrA tag (LVA): C-terminal peptide that mediates degradation in bacteria through the ClpXP and ClpAP proteases (McGinness et al., 2006) mutant LVA variant that confers accelerated degradation under some conditions (Andersen et al., 1998)
   7319..7390    +  terminator     rrnB T1 terminator: transcription terminator T1 from the E. coli rrnB gene
   7406..7433    +  terminator     T7Te terminator: phage T7 early transcription terminator
   7509..7531    +  RBS            RBS: efficient ribosome binding site from bacteriophage T7 gene 10 (Olins and Rangwala, 1989)
   7538..427     +  CDS            lacI (across the origin): LACI_ECOLI - Experimental evidence at protein level: Swiss-Prot protein existence level 1. Repressor of the lactose operon. Binds allolactose as an inducer. From Escherichia coli (strain K12).
>Addgene plasmid #167835 | pMAL296 | addgene full sequence | sequence record 340112 | Addgene NGS Result
CGACTGGAGTGCCATGTCCGGTTTTCAACAAACCATGCAAATGCTGAATGAGGGCATCGTTCCCACTGCG
ATGCTGGTTGCCAACGATCAGATGGCGCTGGGCGCAATGCGCGCCATTACCGAGTCCGGGCTGCGCGTTG
GTGCGGATATCTCGGTAGTGGGATACGACGATACCGAAGACAGCTCATGTTATATCCCGCCGTTAACCAC
CATCAAACAGGATTTTCGCCTGCTGGGGCAAACCAGCGTGGACCGCTTGCTGCAACTCTCTCAGGGCCAG
GCGGTGAAGGGCAATCAGCTGTTGCCCGTCTCACTGGTGAAAAGAAAAACCACCCTGGCGCCCAATACGC
AAACCGCCTCTCCCCGCGCGTTGGCCGATTCATTAATGCAGCTGGCACGACAGGTTTCCCGACTGGAAAG
CGGGCAGGCAGCAAACGACGAAAACTACGCTGCAGCAGTTTAATGAGCACCACCACCACCACCACTGAGA
TCCGGCTGCTAACAAAGCCCGAAAGGAAGCTGAGTTGGCTGCTGCCACCGCTGAGCAATAACTAGCATAA
CCCCTTGGGGCCTCTAAACGGGTCTTGAGGGGTTTTTTGCTGAAAGGAGGAACTATATCCGGATTGGCGA
ATGGG
[124 nt withheld, positions 636-759]
C
[91 nt withheld, positions 761-851]
A
[49 nt withheld, positions 853-901]
CCTTTGACGTTGGAGTCCACGTTCTTT
[37 nt withheld, positions 929-965]
ACCCTATCTCGGTCTATTCTTTTGATTTATAAGGGATTTTGCCGATTTCGGTCTATTGGTTAAAAAATGA
GCTGATTTAACAAAAATTTAACGCGAATTTTAACAAAATATTAACGCTTACAATTTAGGTGGCACTTTTC
GGGGAAATGTGCGCGGAACCCCTATTTGTTTATTTTTCTAAATACATTCAAATATGTATCCGCTCATGAA
TTAATTCTTAGAAAAACTCATCGAGCATCAAATGAAACTGCAATTTATTCATATCAGGATTATCAATACC
ATATTTTTGAAAAAGCCGTTTCTGTAATGAAGGAGAAAACTCACCGAGGCAGTTCCATAGGATGGCAAGA
TCCTGGTATCGGTCTGCGATTCCGACTCGTCCAACATCAATACAACCTATTAATTTCCCCTCGTCAAAAA
TAAGGTTATCAAGTGAGAAATCACCATGAGTGACGACTGAATCCGGTGAGAATGGCAAAAGTTTATGCAT
TTCTTTCCAGACTTGTTCAACAGGCCAGCCATTACGCTCGTCATCAAAATCACTCGCATCAACCAAACCG
TTATTCATTCGTGATTGCGCCTGAGCGAGACGAAATACGCGATCGCTGTTAAAAGGACAATTACAAACAG
GAATCGAATGCAACCGGCGCAGGAACACTGCCAGCGCATCAACAATATTTTCACCTGAATCAGGATATTC
TTCTAATACCTGGAATGCTGTTTTCCCGGGGATCGCAGTGGTGAGTAACCATGCATCATCAGGAGTACGG
ATAAAATGCTTGATGGTCGGAAGAGGCATAAATTCCGTCAGCCAGTTTAGTCTGACCATCTCATCTGTAA
CATCATTGGCAACGCTACCTTTGCCATGTTTCAGAAACAACTCTGGCGCATCGGGCTTCCCATACAATCG
ATAGATTGTCGCACCTGATTGCCCGACATTATCGCGAGCCCATTTATACCCATATAAATCAGCATCCATG
TTGGAATTTAATCGCGGCCTAGAGCAAGACGTTTCCCGTTGAATATGGCTCATAACACCCCTTGTATTAC
TGTTTATGTAAGCAGACAGTTTTATTGTTCATGACCAAAATCCCTTAACGTGAGTTTTCGTTCCACTGAG
CGTCAGACCCCGTAGAAAAGATCAAAGGATCTTCTTGAGATCCTTTTTTTCTGCGCGTAATCTGCTGCTT
GCAAACAAAAAAACCACCGCTACCAGCGGTGGTTTGTTTGCCGGATCAAGAGCTACCAACTCTTTTTCCG
AAGGTAACTGGCTTCAGCAGAGCGCAGATACCAAATACTGTCCTTCTAGTGTAGCCGTAGTTAGGCCACC
ACTTCAAGAACTCTGTAGCACCGCCTACATACCTCGCTCTGCTAATCCTGTTACCAGTGGCTGCTGCCAG
TGGCGATAAGTCGTGTCTTACCGGGTTGGACTCAAGACGATAGTTACCGGATAAGGCGCAGCGGTCGGGC
TGAACGGGGGGTTCGTGCACACAGCCCAGCTTGGAGCGAACGACCTACACCGAACTGAGATACCTACAGC
GTGAGCTATGAGAAAGCGCCACGCTTCCCGAAGGGAGAAAGGCGGACAGGTATCCGGTAAGCGGCAGGGT
CGGAACAGGAGAGCGCACGAGGGAGCTTCCAGGGGGAAACGCCTGGTATCTTTATAGTCCTGTCGGGTTT
CGCCACCTCTGACTTGAGCGTCGATTTTTGTGATGCTCGTCAGGGGGGCGGAGCCTATGGAAAAACGCCA
GCAACGCGGCCTTTTTACGGTTCCTGGCCTTTTGCTGGCCTTTTGCTCACATGTTCTTTCCTGCGTTATC
CCCTGATTCTGTGGATAACCGTATTACCGCCTTTGAGTGAGCTGATACCGCTCGCCGCAGCCGAACGACC
GAGCGCAGCGAGTCAGTGAGCGAGGAAGCGGAAGAGCGCCTGATGCGGTATTTTCTCCTTACGCATCTGT
GCGGTATTTCACACCGCAATGGTGCACTCTCAGTACAATCTGCTCTGATGCCGCATAGTTAAGCCAGTAT
ACACTCCGCTATCGCTACGTGACTGGGTCATGGCTGCGCCCCGACACCCGCCAACACCCGCTGACGCGCC
CTGACGGGCTTGTCTGCTCCCGGCATCCGCTTACAGACAAGCTGTGACCGTCTCCGGGAGCTGCATGTGT
CAGAGGTTTTCACCGTCATCACCGAAACGCGCGAGGCAGCTGCGGTAAAGCTCATCAGCGTGGTCGTGAA
GCGATTCACAGATGTCTGCCTGTTCATCCGCGTCCAGCTCGTTGAGTTTCTCCAGAAGCGTTAATGTCTG
GCTTCTGATAAAGCGGGCCATGTTAAGGGCGGTTTTTTCCTGTTTGGTCACTGATGCCTCCGTGTAAGGG
GGATTTCTGTTCATGGGGGTAATGATACCGATGAAACGAGAGAGGATGCTCACGATACGGGTTACTGATG
ATGAACATGCCCGGTTACTGGAACGTTGTGAGGGTAAACAACTGGCGGTATGGATGCGGCGGGACCAGAG
AAAAATCACTCAGGGTCAATGCCAGCGCTTCGTTAATACAGATGTAGGTGTTCCACAGGGTAGCCAGCAG
CATCCTGCGATGCAGATCCGGAACATAATGGTGCAGGGCGCTGACTTCCGCGTTTCCAGACTTTACGAAA
CACGGAAACCGAAGACCATTCATGTTGTTGCTCAGGTCGCAGACGTTTTGCAGCAGCAGTCGCTTCACGT
TCGCTCGCGTATCGGTGATTCATTCTGCTAACCAGTAAGGCAACCCCGCCAGCCTAGCCGGGTCCTCAAC
GACAGGAGCACGATCATGCGCACCCGTGGGGCCGCCATGCCGGCGATAATGGCCTGCTTCTCGCCGAAAC
GTTTGGTGGCGGGACCAGTGACGAAGGCTTGAGCGAGGGCGTGCAAGATTCCGAATACCGCAAGCGACAG
GCCGATCATCGTCGCGCTCCAGCGAAAGCGGTCCTCGCCGAAAATGACCCAGAGCGCTGCCGGCACCTGT
CCTACGAGTTGCATGATAAAGAAGACAGTCATAAGTGCGGCGACGATAGTCATGCCCCGCGCCCACCGGA
AGGAGCTGACTGGGTTGAAGGCTCTCAAGGGCATCGGTCGAGATCCCGGTGCCTAATGAGTGAGCTAACT
TACATCAATTGTCAATCGTTGAGCATGCCGGCGCGCATCGCGAGGCGAACCAGCTCCGAAAGGCTGTTGG
CCTGCATCTTGGTCATGACGTTGGCCCGATACACCTCGATGGTGCGCGGGCTGATGTCGTACTCGCGGGC
GATCAGCTTGTTGGAAAGGCCGGCGATCAGCCCTTCCATGACCTGGCGCTCCCTGGGGCTCAACGAGGCG
ACGCGGGCGGCGATATCCTGCGCGACGGCCTCGCTCTTGGCGGCCGGCTCGGCCTGGCGGATCGCCGATT
CGATCATGGCGGTGAGGCGGTCGTCCTCGAAAGGCTTTTCCAGAAAGTCCACCGCCCCTAACTTCATCGC
CTCGACCGCGAGCGGCACGTCGCCGTGACCGGTCATGATGAGGATCGGAAAGGGGCTTTGCTGCGCCTTC
ATCCGCTTCAACAGCTCGATGCCGTCAAGGCCCGGCATGCGCACGTCGGAGACGACGCAGCCGAAGGAGA
GACCCGGCAGGGCGTCGAGAAAGGCTTGCGCGTCGTCAAACAGCGTGACGCCGAAGCCGGCAGAATCCAG
CAGGAAATTCAGCGAATCCCGCATCGCCGCGTCGTCGTCGATGACGTAGATATGTCCCTTGGTCGTCATG
CTAGACCTCCTATCATCTCGTCGGCTGCCGGGAGGGTGAAGCGGAAGGTCGCCCCGCCCGATGCGTTGCT
CTCGGCCCACATGCGCCCGCCGTGAGCTTCGATGATCGAGCGGCTGATGGACAGTCCCACGCCCATGCCG
GTGTCCTTGGTGGTGAAGAAAGTCTGAAACAGGTTCGGAATGACGTCGTCCTGGAAACCGCTGCCGGTGT
CGGACACTTCGACCTCGATCATGTCGTCGGCGGCGGGGGTGTTGGTGACGACGAGCTCGCGTCGCTGCGA
CTGAGCCATCGCTTCCAGCGCGTTGCGGAACAGGTTGACCAGGACCTGCTGGATCTGCACCCGGTCGGCG
AGAACGAGATCGGCGCCCGGATCGAGACTGAAGCGGAGCTGCACGTTCTGCTCGCGCGCGCCGGCAAGCC
CGAGCGCGCCGGCCTCCTCGATCAGCTTGGAGAGACTCTCGACCCGCTTCTCCGATTCGCCGCGGGCAAC
GAAGTCGCGCAGGCGCCGGATGATCTGGCCGGCGCGCAGCGCCTGCTCGGCGGCGCGGTCCAGGGCGCTT
TCGACCTTCGGTGTGTTCGGATCACTGCTGCCGGCAAGCAGCCGCCGCGAGCCCTTCATGTAGTTGCTGA
TCGCCGCCAGCGGCTGGTTGAGCTCGTGCGCGAGCGCGGACGCCATTTCGCCCATGGCGCTCAGCCTGGA
GACGTGGACGAGCTCGGATTGCAGTTCCTGGAGGCGCGCCTGGGTCTGCTGGTGCTCGGTGATATCATTC
TGAATTCCGACAAAATACGTTTTATCCTCTATTTCCATTGGATCAATATTTAATTCATTCCAGAACATCG
TTCCGTCTTTTTTGTAGTTTTGGATCTGAACGGTGACCGGTTCTTTATTTTGTAAAGCGGTTCTGATGTT
GTCCACTTCTGCAGGATCTGTGTGTTTCCCCTGTAAGAAGCGACAGTTCTTTCCTAAAATTTCCTCGGTC
TCGTAGCCGGTCATTTGAACAAAGCCTTGATTTACGTAGACAATAGGATTATCTTCAAGTGCGGGATCTG
TAATTACCACACCGACTCGCACGTGATCAAGTGCTTTTTTGATGACTTCCAGCTGTCCTGGTATCCCAAA
TGATTGAAAACTAGCCACATTCACCACCCTCAATTGACTCTCTTCCGGGCGCTATCATGCCATACCGCGA
AAGGTTTTGCACCATTCGATGGTGTCCGGGATCTCGACGCTCTCCCTTATGCGACTCCTGCATTAGGAAG
CAGCCCAGTAGTAGGTTGAGGCCGTTGAGCACCGCCGCCGCAAGGAATGGTGCATGCAAGGAGATGGCGC
CCAACAGTCCCCCGGCCACGGGGCCTGCCACCATACCCACGCCGAAACAAGCGCTCATGAGCCCGAAGTG
GCGAGCCCGATCTTCCCCATCGGTGATGTCGGCGATATAGGCGCCAGCAACCGCACCTGTGGCGCCGGTG
ATGCCGGCCACGATGCGTCCGGCGTAGAGGATCGAGATCTACGCCCGTGATCCTGATCACCGGCTATCCG
GACGAAAACATCTCGACCCGGGCCGCCGAGGCCGGCGTAAAAGACGTGGTTTTGAAGCCGCTTCTCGACG
AAAACCTGCTCAAGCGTATCCGCCGCGCCATCCAGGACCGGCCTCGGGCATGACCTACGGGGTTCTACGT
AAGGCACCCCCCTTAAGATATCGCTCGAAATTTTCGAACCTCCCGATACCGCGTACCAATGCGTCATCAC
AACGGAGTACTAGTAAAGAGGAGAAATACTAGATGAGCACAAAAAAGAAA
[261 nt withheld, positions 6546-6806]
ATGCAGCCGTCACTTAGAAGTGAGTATGAGTACCCTGTTTTTTCTCATGTTCAGGCAGGGATGTTCTCAC
CTGAGCTTAGAACCTTTACCAAAGGTGATGCGGAGAGATGGGTAAGCACAACCAAAAAAGCCAGTGATTC
TGCATTCTGGCTTGAGGTTGAAGGTAATTCCATGACCGCACCAACAGGCTCCAAGCCGAGCTTTCCTGAC
GGAATGTTAATTCTCGTTGACCCTGAGCAGGCTGTTGAGCCAGGTGATTTCTGCATAGCCAGACTTGGGG
GTGATGAGTTTACCTTCAAGAAACTGATCAGGGATAGCGGTCAGGTGTTTTTACAACCACTAAACCCACA
GTACCCAATGATCCCATGCAATGAGAGTTGTTCCGTTGTGGGGAAAGTTATCGCTAGTCAGTGGCCTGAA
GAGACGTTTGGCGCTGCAAACGACGAAAACTACGCTTTAGTAGCTTAATAACGCTGATAGTGCTAGTGTA
GATCGCTACTAGAGCCAGGCATCAAATAAAACGAAAGGCTCAGTCGAAAGACTGGGCCTTTCGTTTTATC
TGTTGTTTGTCGGTGAACGCTCTCTACTAGAGTCACACTGGCTCACCTTCGGGTGGGCCTTTCTGCGTTT
ATATACTAGAGTAACACCGTGCGTGTTGACTATTTTACCTCTGGCGGTGATAATGGTTGCTCTAGAAATA
ATTTTGTTTAACTTTAAGAAGGAGAGCTAGCATGAAACCAGTAACGTTATACGATGTCGCAGAGTATGCC
GGTGTCTCTTATCAGACCGTTTCCCGCGTGGTGAACCAGGCCAGCCACGTTTCTGCGAAAACGCGGGAAA
AAGTGGAAGCGGCGATGGCGGAGCTGAATTACATTCCCAACCGCGTGGCACAACAACTGGCGGGCAAACA
GTCGTTGCTGATTGGCGTTGCCACCTCCAGTCTGGCCCTGCACGCGCCGTCGCAAATTGTCGCGGCGATT
AAATCTCGCGCCGATCAACTGGGTGCCAGCGTGGTGGTGTCGATGGTAGAACGAAGCGGCGTCGAAGCCT
GTAAAGCGGCGGTGCACAATCTTCTCGCGCAACGCGTCAGTGGGCTGATCATTAACTATCCGCTGGATGA
CCAGGATGCCATTGCTGTGGAAGCTGCCTGCACTAATGTTCCGGCGTTATTTCTTGATGTCTCTGACCAG
ACACCCATCAACAGTATTATTTTCTCCCATGAAGACGGTACGCGACTGGGCGTGGAGCATCTGGTCGCAT
TGGGTCACCAGCAAATCGCGCTGTTAGCGGGCCCATTAAGTTCTGTCTCGGCGCGTCTGCGTCTGGCTGG
CTGGCATAAATATCTCACTCGCAATCAAATTCAGCCGATAGCGGAACGGGAAGG
